>Addgene plasmid #232968 | pAG415Gal_Gcn4 E2K2 | addgene full sequence | sequence record 465895 | Addgene NGS Result
GACGAAAGGGCCTCGTGATACGCCTATTTTTATAGGTTAATGTCATGATAATAATGGTTTCTTAGGACGG
ATCGCTTGCCTGTAACTTACACGCGCCTCGTATCTTTTAATGATGGAATAATTTGGGAATTTACTCTGTG
TTTATTTATTTTTATGTTTTGTATTTGGATTTTAGAAAGTAAATAAAGAAGGTAGAAGAGTTACGGAATG
AAGAAAAAAAAATAAACAAAGGTTTAAAAAATTTCAACAAAAAGCGTACTTTACATATATATTTATTAGA
CAAGAAAAGCAGATTAAATAGATATACATTCGATTAACGATAAGTAAAATGTAAAATCACAGGATTTTCG
TGTGTGGTCTTCTACACAGACAAGATGAAACAATTCGGCATTAATACCTGAGAGCAGGAAGAGCAAGATA
AAAGGTAGTATTTGTTGGCGATCCCCCTAGAGTCTTTTACATCTTCGGAAAACAAAAACTATTTTTTCTT
TAATTTCTTTTTTTACTTTCTATTTTTAATTTATATATTTATATTAAAAAATTTAAATTATAATTATTTT
TATAGCACGTGATGAAAAGGACCCAGGTGGCACTTTTCGGGGAAATGTGCGCGGAACCCCTATTTGTTTA
TTTTTCTAAATACATTCAAATATGTATCCGCTCATGAGACAATAACCCTGATAAATGCTTCAATAATATT
GAAAAAGGAAGAGTATGAGTATTCAACATTTCCGTGTCGCCCTTATTCCCTTTTTTGCGGCATTTTGCCT
TCCTGTTTTTGCTCACCCAGAAACGCTGGTGAAAGTAAAAGATGCTGAAGATCAGTTGGGTGCACGAGTG
GGTTACATCGAACTGGATCTCAACAGCGGTAAGATCCTTGAGAGTTTTCGCCCCGAAGAACGTTTTCCAA
TGATGAGCACTTTTAAAGTTCTGCTATGTGGCGCGGTATTATCCCGTATTGACGCCGGGCAAGAGCAACT
CGGTCGCCGCATACACTATTCTCAGAATGACTTGGTTGAGTACTCACCAGTCACAGAAAAGCATCTTACG
GATGGCATGACAGTAAGAGAATTATGCAGTGCTGCCATAACCATGAGTGATAACACTGCGGCCAACTTAC
TTCTGACAACGATCGGAGGACCGAAGGAGCTAACCGCTTTTTTGCACAACATGGGGGATCATGTAACTCG
CCTTGATCGTTGGGAACCGGAGCTGAATGAAGCCATACCAAACGACGAGCGTGACACCACGATGCCTGTA
GCAATGGCAACAACGTTGCGCAAACTATTAACTGGCGAACTACTTACTCTAGCTTCCCGGCAACAATTAA
TAGACTGGATGGAGGCGGATAAAGTTGCAGGACCACTTCTGCGCTCGGCCCTTCCGGCTGGCTGGTTTAT
TGCTGATAAATCTGGAGCCGGTGAGCGTGGGTCTCGCGGTATCATTGCAGCACTGGGGCCAGATGGTAAG
CCCTCCCGTATCGTAGTTATCTACACGACGGGGAGTCAGGCAACTATGGATGAACGAAATAGACAGATCG
CTGAGATAGGTGCCTCACTGATTAAGCATTGGTAACTGTCAGACCAAGTTTACTCATATATACTTTAGAT
TGATTTAAAACTTCATTTTTAATTTAAAAGGATCTAGGTGAAGATCCTTTTTGATAATCTCATGACCAAA
ATCCCTTAACGTGAGTTTTCGTTCCACTGAGCGTCAGACCCCGTAGAAAAGATCAAAGGATCTTCTTGAG
ATCCTTTTTTTCTGCGCGTAATCTGCTGCTTGCAAACAAAAAAACCACCGCTACCAGCGGTGGTTTGTTT
GCCGGATCAAGAGCTACCAACTCTTTTTCCGAAGGTAACTGGCTTCAGCAGAGCGCAGATACCAAATACT
GTTCTTCTAGTGTAGCCGTAGTTAGGCCACCACTTCAAGAACTCTGTAGCACCGCCTACATACCTCGCTC
TGCTAATCCTGTTACCAGTGGCTGCTGCCAGTGGCGATAAGTCGTGTCTTACCGGGTTGGACTCAAGACG
ATAGTTACCGGATAAGGCGCAGCGGTCGGGCTGAACGGGGGGTTCGTGCACACAGCCCAGCTTGGAGCGA
ACGACCTACACCGAACTGAGATACCTACAGCGTGAGCTATGAGAAAGCGCCACGCTTCCCGAAGGGAGAA
AGGCGGACAGGTATCCGGTAAGCGGCAGGGTCGGAACAGGAGAGCGCACGAGGGAGCTTCCAGGGGGAAA
CGCCTGGTATCTTTATAGTCCTGTCGGGTTTCGCCACCTCTGACTTGAGCGTCGATTTTTGTGATGCTCG
TCAGGGGGGCGGAGCCTATGGAAAAACGCCAGCAACGCGGCCTTTTTACGGTTCCTGGCCTTTTGCTGGC
CTTTTGCTCACATGTTCTTTCCTGCGTTATCCCCTGATTCTGTGGATAACCGTATTACCGCCTTTGAGTG
AGCTGATACCGCTCGCCGCAGCCGAACGACCGAGCGCAGCGAGTCAGTGAGCGAGGAAGCGGAAGAGCGC
CCAATACGCAAACCGCCTCTCCCCGCGCGTTGGCCGATTCATTAATGCAGCTGGCACGACAGGTTTCCCG
ACTGGAAAGCGGGCAGTGAGCGCAACGCAATTAATGTGAGTTAGCTCACTCATTAGGCACCCCAGGCTTT
ACACTTTATGCTTCCGGCTCGTATGTTGTGTGGAATTGTGAGCGGATAACAATTTCACACAGGAAACAGC
TATGACCATGATTACGCCAAGCGCGCAATTAACCCTCACTAAAGGGAACAAAAGCTGGAGCTCTAGTACG
GATTAGAAGCCGCCGAGCGGGTGACAGCCCTCCGAAGGAAGACTCTCCTCCGTGCGTCCTCGTCTTCACC
GGTCGCGTTCCTGAAACGCAGATGTGCCTCGCGCCGCACTGCTCCGAACAATAAAGATTCTACAATACTA
GCTTTTATGGTTATGAAGAGGAAAAATTGGCAGTAACCTGGCCCCACAAACCTTCAAATGAACGAATCAA
ATTAACAACCATAGGATGATAATGCGATTAGTTTTTTAGCCTTATTTCTGGGGTAATTAATCAGCGAAGC
GATGATTTTTGATCTATTAACAGATATATAAATGCAAAAACTGCATAACCACTTTAACTAATACTTTCAA
CATTTTCGGTTTGTATTACTTCTTATTCAAATGTAATAAAAGTATCAACAAAAAATTGTTAATATACCTC
TATACTTTAACGTCAAGGAGAAAAAACCCCGGATTCTAGAACTAGTGGATCCCCCATCACAAGTTTGTAC
AAAAAAGCAGGCTTCGAGAACCTGTATTTTCAGGGTCATATGAGCACCGATAAAACCCCGATGTTTGAAT
ATGAAAACCTTGAAGATAACGAAAAAGAGTGGACCAGCCTGTTTGATAATGATATTCCGGTTACCACCGA
TGATGTTGAACTGGCAGATAAAGCAATTGAAAAAGGTAGCGGTAGCGGTTCAGGTAGTCCGGAAAGCAGC
GATCCGGCAGCACTGAAACGTGCCCGTAATACCGAAGCAGCACGTCGTAGCCGTGCACGTAAACTGCAGC
GTATGAAACAGCTGGAAGATAAAGTTGAAGAACTGCTGTGCAAAAACTACCACCTGGAAAATGAAGTTGC
ACGTCTGAAAAAGCTGGTTGGTGAACGTTAAGACCCAGCTTTCTTGTACAAAGTGGTGATGGGCTGCAGG
AATTCGATATCAAGCTCGAGTCATGTAATTAGTTATGTCACGCTTACATTCACGCCCTCCCCCCACATCC
GCTCTAACCGAAAAGGAAGGAGTTAGACAACCTGAAGTCTAGGTCCCTATTTATTTTTTTATAGTTATGT
TAGTATTAAGAACGTTATTTATATTTCAAATTTTTCTTTTTTTTCTGTACAGACGCGTGTACGCATGTAA
CATTATACTGAAAACCTTGCTTGAGAAGGTTTTGGGACGCTCGAAGGCTTTAATTTGCGGCCGGTACCCA
ATTCGCCCTATAGTGAGTCGTATTACGCGCGCTCACTGGCCGTCGTTTTACAACGTCGTGACTGGGAAAA
CCCTGGCGTTACCCAACTTAATCGCCTTGCAGCACATCCCCCTTTCGCCAGCTGGCGTAATAGCGAAGAG
GCCCGCACCGATCGCCCTTCCCAACAGTTGCGCAGCCTGAATGGCGAATGG
[124 nt withheld, positions 4182-4305]
C
[91 nt withheld, positions 4307-4397]
A
[49 nt withheld, positions 4399-4447]
CCTTTGACGTTGGAGTCCACGTTCTTT
[37 nt withheld, positions 4475-4511]
ACCCTATCTCGGTCTATTCTTTTGATTTATAAGGGATTTTGCCGATTTCGGCCTATTGGTTAAAAAATGA
GCTGATTTAACAAAAATTTAACGCGAATTTTAACAAAATATTAACGCTTACAATTTCCTGATGCGGTATT
TTCTCCTTACGCATCTGTGCGGTATTTCACACCGCATATCGACCGGTCGAGGAGAACTTCTAGTATATCT
ACATACCTAATATTATTGCCTTATTAAAAATGGAATCCCAACAATTACATCAAAATCCACATTCTCTTCA
AAATCAATTGTCCTGTACTTCCTTGTTCATGTGTGTTCAAAAACGTTATATTTATAGGATAATTATACTC
TATTTCTCAACAAGTAATTGGTTGTTTGGCCGAGCGGTCTAAGGCGCCTGATTCAAGAAATATCTTGACC
GCAGTTAACTGTGGGAATACTCAGGTATCGTAAGATGCAAGAGTTCGAATCTCTTAGCAACCATTATTTT
TTTCCTCAACATAACGAGAACACACAGGGGCGCTATCGCACAGAATCAAATTCGATGACTGGAAATTTTT
TGTTAATTTCAGAGGTCGCCTGACGCATATACCTTTTTCAACTGAAAAATTGGGAGAAAAAGGAAAGGTG
AGAGCGCCGGAACCGGCTTTTCATATAGAATAGAGAAGCGTTCATGACTAAATGCTTGCATCACAATACT
TGAAGTTGACAATATTATTTAAGGACCTATTGTTTTTTCCAATAGGTGGTTAGCAATCGTCTTACTTTCT
AACTTTTCTTACCTTTTACATTTCAGCAATATATATATATATATTTCAAGGATATACCATTCTAATGTCT
GCCCCTAAGAAGATCGTCGTTTTGCCAGGTGACCACGTTGGTCAAGAAATCACAGCCGAAGCCATTAAGG
TTCTTAAAGCTATTTCTGATGTTCGTTCCAATGTCAAGTTCGATTTCGAAAATCATTTAATTGGTGGTGC
TGCTATCGATGCTACAGGTGTTCCACTTCCAGATGAGGCGCTGGAAGCCTCCAAGAAGGCTGATGCCGTT
TTGTTAGGTGCTGTGGGTGGTCCTAAATGGGGTACCGGTAGTGTTAGACCTGAACAAGGTTTACTAAAAA
TCCGTAAAGAACTTCAATTGTACGCCAACTTAAGACCATGTAACTTTGCATCCGACTCTCTTTTAGACTT
ATCTCCAATCAAGCCACAATTTGCTAAAGGTACTGACTTCGTTGTTGTCAGAGAATTAGTGGGAGGTATT
TACTTTGGTAAGAGAAAGGAAGACGATGGTGATGGTGTCGCTTGGGATAGTGAACAATACACCGTTCCAG
AAGTGCAAAGAATCACAAGAATGGCCGCTTTCATGGCCCTACAACATGAGCCACCATTGCCTATTTGGTC
CTTGGATAAAGCTAATGTTTTGGCCTCTTCAAGATTATGGAGAAAAACTGTGGAGGAAACCATCAAGAAC
GAATTCCCTACATTGAAGGTTCAACATCAATTGATTGATTCTGCCGCCATGATCCTAGTTAAGAACCCAA
CCCACCTAAATGGTATTATAATCACCAGCAACATGTTTGGTGATATCATCTCCGATGAAGCCTCCGTTAT
CCCAGGTTCCTTGGGTTTGTTGCCATCTGCGTCCTTGGCCTCTTTGCCAGACAAGAACACCGCATTTGGT
TTGTACGAACCATGCCACGGTTCTGCTCCAGATTTGCCAAAGAATAAGGTCAACCCTATCGCCACTATCT
TGTCTGCTGCAATGATGTTGAAATTGTCATTGAACTTGCCTGAAGAAGGTAAGGCCATTGAAGATGCAGT
TAAAAAGGTTTTGGATGCAGGTATCAGAACTGGTGATTTAGGTGGTTCCAACAGTACCACCGAAGTCGGT
GATGCTGTCGCCGAAGAAGTTAAGAAAATCCTTGCTTAAAAAGATTCTCTTTTTTTATGATATTTGTACA
TAAACTTTATAAATGAAATTCATAATAGAAACGACACGAAATTACAAAATGGAATATGTTCATAGGGTAG
ACGAAACTATATACGCAATCTACATACATTTATCAAGAAGGAGAAAAAGGAGGATGTAAAGGAATACAGG
TAAGCAAATTGATACTAATGGCTCAACGTGATAAGGAAAAAGAATTGCACTTTAACATTAATATTGACAA
GGAGGAGGGCACCACACAAAAAGTTAGGTGTAACAGAAAATCATGAAACTATGATTCCTAATTTATATAT
TGGAGGATTTTCTCTAAAAAAAAAAAAATACAACAAATAAAAAACACTCAATGACCTGACCATTTGATGG
AGTTTAAGTCAATACCTTCTTGAACCATTTCCCATAATGGTGAAAGTTCCCTCAAGAATTTTACTCTGTC
AGAAACGGCCTTAACGACGTAGTCGATATGGTGCACTCTCAGTACAATCTGCTCTGATGCCGCATAGTTA
AGCCAGCCCCGACACCCGCCAACACCCGCTGACGCGCCCTGACGGGCTTGTCTGCTCCCGGCATCCGCTT
ACAGACAAGCTGTGACCGTCTCCGGGAGCTGCATGTGTCAGAGGTTTTCACCGTCATCACCGAAACGCGC
GA
Features (pLannotate 1.2.2; 27 found; start..end, strand, type, name):
     70..573     -  misc_feature   CEN/ARS: S. cerevisiae CEN6 centromere fused to an autonomously replicating sequence
    610..714     +  promoter       AmpR promoter: bla
    715..1575    +  CDS            AmpR: β-lactamase; bla; confers resistance to ampicillin, carbenicillin, and related antibiotics
   1746..2334    +  rep_origin     ori: high-copy-number ColE1/pMB1/pBR322/pUC origin of replication
   2517..2609    +  CDS            lacI (fragment): lac repressor; lacI; The lac repressor binds to the lac operator to inhibit transcription in E. coli. This inhibition can be relieved by adding lactose or isopropyl-β-D-thiogalactopyranoside (IPTG).
   2622..2643    +  protein_bind   CAP binding site: CAP binding activates transcription in the presence of cAMP. E. coli catabolite activator protein
   2658..2688    +  promoter       lac promoter: promoter for the E. coli lac operon
   2696..2712    +  protein_bind   lac operator: The lac repressor binds to the lac operator to inhibit transcription in E. coli. This inhibition can be relieved by adding lactose or isopropyl-β-D-thiogalactopyranoside (IPTG). lac repressor encoded by lacI
   2757..2775    +  promoter       T3 promoter: promoter for bacteriophage T3 RNA polymerase
   2799..3240    +  promoter       GAL1 promoter: S. cerevisiae GAL1; inducible promoter, regulated by Gal4
   3255..3275    +  misc_feature   MCS (fragment): pBluescript multiple cloning site
   3279..3303    +  protein_bind   attB1: mutant version of attB; recombination site for the Gateway® BP reaction BP Clonase™
   3309..3325    +  CDS            TEV site (fragment): tobacco etch virus (TEV) protease recognition and cleavage site
   3498..3608    +  CDS            cpc-1 (fragment): CPC1_NEUCR - Experimental evidence at protein level: Swiss-Prot protein existence level 1. In N.crassa grown under amino acid starvation conditions, this protein is required for increasing the transcription of the genes coding for many amino acid biosynthetic pathways enzymes. This transcription factor binds and recognize the DNA sequence: 5'-TGACTC- 3'. From Neurospora crassa (strain ATCC 24698 / 74-OR23-1A / CBS 708.71 / DSM 1257 / FGSC 987).
   3673..3697    -  protein_bind   attB2: mutant version of attB; recombination site for the Gateway® BP reaction BP Clonase™
   3701..3726    +  misc_feature   MCS (fragment): pBluescript multiple cloning site
   3731..3978    +  terminator     CYC1 terminator: S. cerevisiae CYC1; transcription terminator for CYC1
   3997..4015    -  promoter       T7 promoter: promoter for bacteriophage T7 RNA polymerase
   4023..4178    +  CDS            lacZα (fragment): LacZα fragment of β-galactosidase; lacZ fragment
   4182..4610    +  rep_origin     f1 ori (sequence partly withheld): f1 bacteriophage origin of replication; arrow indicates direction of (+) strand synthesis
   4638..4690    -  misc_feature   bom (fragment): basis of mobility region from pBR322
   4721..4798    +  CDS            YO192_YEAST (fragment): Experimental evidence at protein level: Swiss-Prot protein existence level 1. From Saccharomyces cerevisiae (strain ATCC 204508 / S288c) (Baker's yeast).
   4938..5345    +  promoter       LEU2 promoter: S. cerevisiae LEU2
   5346..6440    +  CDS            LEU2: 3-isopropylmalate dehydrogenase, required for leucine biosynthesis; S. cerevisiae LEU2; yeast auxotrophic marker
   6802..6918    -  CDS            NFS1 (fragment): NFS1_YEAST - Also known as SPL1 From Saccharomyces cerevisiae (strain ATCC 204508 / S288c) (Baker's yeast).
   6917..6967    -  misc_feature   bom (fragment): basis of mobility region from pBR322
   7069..1       -  CDS            rop (fragment) (across the origin): Rop protein, which maintains plasmids at low copy number; rop
