[The description below was written by a language model from this plasmid's Addgene catalogue record and pLannotate feature annotations shown in this document.]
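Description:
pAG415Gal_Gcn4 E2K2 is a 7.1 kb yeast expression plasmid built on the pAG415Gal-ccdB Gateway destination backbone, a pRS415-type shuttle vector. In Saccharomyces cerevisiae it is maintained through a CEN6/ARS element, which gives stable, low-copy centromeric inheritance, and it is selected by leucine prototrophy through the LEU2 marker expressed from its own promoter. In E. coli it replicates from a high-copy ColE1/pUC origin and is selected with ampicillin via β-lactamase. An f1 origin, T3 and T7 promoters, and lac promoter/lacZα remnants are carried over from the pBluescript-derived scaffold and play no role in yeast expression.

The expression cassette consists of the galactose-inducible GAL1 promoter, regulated by Gal4, followed by an attB1 site, the insert, an attB2 site and the CYC1 terminator. The attB sites show that the open reading frame was introduced by Gateway recombination, replacing the ccdB counterselection cassette of the parent vector. The insert is a variant of the yeast transcription factor Gcn4, termed EK+, carrying the substitutions S104K, S117E, S136E and S144K, which convert four serines into two lysines and two glutamates. A TEV protease cleavage site sits at its N terminus. The automated annotation labels part of the coding region as a fragment of Neurospora cpc-1, which is best read as a homology hit to the conserved region of Gcn4 rather than a separate element. Notably, the attB1 to attB2 interval in the feature table is under 400 bp, so whether the insert encodes full-length Gcn4 cannot be confirmed from the record. The plasmid is intended for galactose-induced expression of this charge-altered Gcn4 variant in yeast, in work on how condensates and soluble complexes contribute to transcription factor function.
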