Addgene plasmid #232968: pAG415Gal_Gcn4 E2K2
Purpose: Galactose iduced expression of Gcn4 EK+ in yeast
Depositing lab: Aseem Ansari & Tanja Mittag. Depositing organization: St. Jude Children's Research Hospital. Publication: Reconciling competing models on the roles of condensates and soluble complexes in transcription factor function. Bremer A, Lang WH, Kempen RP, Sweta K, Taylor AB, Borgia MB, Ansari AZ, Mittag T. bioRxiv [Preprint]. 2024 Nov 22:2024.11.21.624739. doi: 10.1101/2024.11.21.624739. PubMed 39605529.
Backbone
  Vector backbone: pAG415Gal-ccdB
  Backbone manufacturer: Susan Lindquist (Addgene #14145)
  Vector type: Yeast Expression
  Selectable markers: LEU2
Growth in bacteria
  Bacterial resistance: Ampicillin, 100 μg/mL
  Growth temperature: 37°C
  Growth strain: DH5alpha
  Copy number: High Copy
Gene/Insert
  Gene/Insert name: Gcn4 EK+
  Species: S. cerevisiae (budding yeast)
  Mutation: S104K, S117E, S136E, S144K
  Promoter: Gal1
  Tag / fusion protein: TEV cleavage site (N terminal on insert)
  Cloning method: Gateway Cloning
Terms and licenses: Academic/Nonprofit Terms; Industry Terms: Not Available to Industry
Depositor comments: Please visit https://doi.org/10.1101/2024.11.21.624739 for bioRxiv preprint.
How to cite: pAG415Gal_Gcn4 E2K2 was a gift from Aseem Ansari & Tanja Mittag (Addgene plasmid # 232968 ; http://n2t.net/addgene:232968 ; RRID:Addgene_232968)
